>Addgene plasmid #223346 | pAAV-gfaABC1D-IgK-R-eLACCO2.1-COBRA | addgene full sequence | sequence record 441741 | Addgene NGS Result
CCTGCAGGCAGCTGCGCGCTCGCTCGCTCACTGAGGCCGCCCGGGCGTCGGGCGACCTTTGGTCGCCCGG
CCTCAGTGAGCGAGCGAGCGCGCAGAGAGGGAGTGGCCAACTCCATCACTAGGGGTTCCTGCGGCCGCAC
GCGTGGATCTAACATATCCTGGTGTGGAGTAGGGGACGCTGCTCTGACAGAGGCTCGGGGGCCTGAGCTG
GCTCTGTGAGCTGGGGAGGAGGCAGACAGCCAGGCCTTGTCTGCAAGCAGACCTGGCAGCATTGGGCTGG
CCGCCCCCCAGGGCCTCCTCTTCATGCCCAGTGAATGACTCACCTTGGCACAGACACAATGTTCGGGGTG
GGCACAGTGCCTGCTTCCCGCCGCACCCCAGCCCCCCTCAAATGCCTTCCGAGAAGCCCATTGAGCAGGG
GGCTTGCATTGCACCCCAGCCTGACAGCCTGGCATCTTGGGATAAAAGCAGCACAGCCCCCTAGGGGCTG
CCCTTGCTGTGTGGCGCCACCGGCGGTGGAGAACAAGGCTCTATTCAGCCTGTGCCCAGGAAAGGGGATC
AGGGGATGCCCAGGCATGGACAGTGGGTGGCAGGGGGGGAGAGGAGGGCTGTCTGCTTCCCAGAAGTCCA
AGGACACAAATGGGTGAGGGGAGAGCTCTCCCCATAGCTGGGCTGCGGCCCAACCCCACCCCCTCAGGCT
ATGCCAGGGGGTGTTGCCAGGGGCACCCGGGCATCGCCAGTCTAGCCCACTCCTTCATAAAGCCCTCGCA
TCCCAGGAGCGAGCAGAGCCAGAGCAGGTTGGAGAGGAGACGCATCACCTCCGCTGCTCGCGGGGATCCA
CCGGTGAGCTCTCTGGCTAACTAGAGAACCCACTGCTTACTGGCTTATCGAAATTAATACGACTCACTAT
AGGGAGACCCAAGCTGGCTAGCGTGCCGCCACCATGGCCTCGAGAATGGAGACCGACACCCTGCTGCTGT
GGGTGCTGCTGCTGTGGGTGCCCGGCTCCACCGGCGACAGATCTATGTTCTCTCCCATGGCAGTGGCCCA
GGCTCGACGCTATAAGTGGAGGATTCAAACCGCGTGGGATGCTGGAACAGTAGGCTACAGTCTGTTCCAA
AAGTTTACGGAGCGGGTAAAGGAACTGACGGATGGACAGCTTGAGGTCCAGCCTCTTCCAGCGGGTGCGG
TCGTAGGCACGTTTGATATGTTCGACGCGGTCAAGACTGGAGTTTTGGACGGAATGAATCCTTTCACGAT
CTATTGGGCAGAGAGGATGCCGGTTACAGCTTTCCTCTCCAGCTACGCCCTCGGGTTGGACCGACCTGAC
CAGTGGGAAACATGGTTTTACTCCCTGGGTGGCCTCGACAACGCCCGACGAGCCTTTGCCGAGCAAGGCC
TCTTCTACGTGGGACCAGTTCAGCACGACCTCAATACAATTCATTCAAAGAAGCCGATCCGGAGATTTGA
GGACTTCAAAGGTGTCAAGCTCCGAGTGCCAGGCGGCATGATTGCGGAAGTCTTTGCGGCCGCAGGAGCT
TCCACCGTCCTCTTGCCTGGGGGGGAGGTCTACCCCGCTCTGGAAAGAGGGGCAGTGACTGCGGTTTCCG
AGCGGATGTACCCCGAGGACGGCGCCCTGAAGAGCGAGATCAAGAAGGGGCTGAGGCTGAAGGACGGCGG
CCACTACGCCGCCGTGGTCAAGACCACCTACAAGGCCAAGAAGCCCGTGCAGCTGCCCGGCGCCTACGTC
GTCGACATCCAGTTGGACATCGTGTCCCACAACGAGGACTACACTATCGTGGAACAGTGCGAACGCGCCG
AGGGCCGCCACTCCACCGGCGGCGTGGTCGAGCTGGACAAGGGAGGTACAGGCGGGAGTCTGGTGAGCAA
GGGCGAGGAGGATGACATGGCCATCGTCAAGGAGTTCATGCGCTTCAAGGTGCACATGGAGGGCTCCGTG
AACGGCCACGAGTTCGAGATCGAGGGCGAGGGCGAGGGCCGCCCCTACGAGGCCTTTCAGACCGCTAAGC
TGAAGGTGACCAAGGGTGGCCCCCTGCCCTTCGCCTGGGACATCCTATCCCCTCAGTTCATGTACGGCTC
CAAGGCCTACATTAAGCACCCAGCCGACATCCCCGACTACTTCAAGCTGTCCTTCCCCGAGGGCTTCAGG
TGGGAGCGCGTGATGTACTTCGAGGACGGCGGCATTATTCACGTTGACCAGGACTCCTCCCTGCAGGACG
GCGTATTCATCTACAAGGTGAAGCTGCGCGGCACCAACTTCCCCCCCGACGGCCCCGTAATGCAGAAGAA
GACCATGGGCTGGGAGCGGGGGCGTAGTGCGGCCGATTTTGTTGGGCCTGCAGTAAACTATAACTTGGGG
TTCCATCAGGAGGCAAAGTACATCATAATGGGGCCTCCAGAGACGCCTGCCATTCATCAACCTGTAGACC
TTATGGACTTCACCATAAACCTTAATCGGTGGCGCAGCCTTCCAAAGCCTCTGCAAGAAAGATTCATCGC
GGCGGTTCACGAGTACTCTTGGATTCACTACGCAGGCATTCAGAAGGCTAATTTGGAGGCGTGGCCGAAA
TATCGGCAGGCAGGTGTTGAGGTCATCCGGCTGGGCAACGAGGATGTTAGAAAATTCAGGCGACTCGCTA
TCCCCATTTGGTTTAAGTGGGCTAAGATGGATAAATACTCACGAGAGGCTTTCGCGTCCCAACTGGAGTA
TATGAGAGGTATAGGTCACGTTACGGACGAGGAATTGAAGGGCTTGAGCCTGGGCTCCACCTCCGGCTCC
GGCAAGCCCGGCTCCGGCGAGGGCTCCACCAAGGGCGAATTCTCAGATAACGACTACGGTAAAGATGGGT
TGGCTGGGGCTTCCGGAGGCAGACGAAATGGCGCTATAACTGTGCTCAGTTTCATAACGTTCTACGTGGC
AGCATTTATGGTATTGTTGTAGAAGCTTATCGATAATCAACCTCTGGATTACAAAATTTGTGAAAGATTG
ACTGGTATTCTTAACTATGTTGCTCCTTTTACGCTATGTGGATACGCTGCTTTAATGCCTTTGTATCATG
CTATTGCTTCCCGTATGGCTTTCATTTTCTCCTCCTTGTATAAATCCTGGTTGCTGTCTCTTTATGAGGA
GTTGTGGCCCGTTGTCAGGCAACGTGGCGTGGTGTGCACTGTGTTTGCTGACGCAACCCCCACTGGTTGG
GGCATTGCCACCACCTGTCAGCTCCTTTCCGGGACTTTCGCTTTCCCCCTCCCTATTGCCACGGCGGAAC
TCATCGCCGCCTGCCTTGCCCGCTGCTGGACAGGGGCTCGGCTGTTGGGCACTGACAATTCCGTGGTGTT
GTCGGGGAAATCATCGTCCTTTCCTTGGCTGCTCGCCTATGTTGCCACCTGGATTCTGCGCGGGACGTCC
TTCTGCTACGTCCCTTCGGCCCTCAATCCAGCGGACCTTCCTTCCCGCGGCCTGCTGCCGGCTCTGCGGC
CTCTTCCGCGTCTTCGCCTTCGCCCTCAGACGAGTCGGATCTCCCTTTGGGCCGCCTCCCCGCATCGATA
CCGAGCGCTGCTCGAGAGATCTACGGGTGGCATCCCTGTGACCCCTCCCCAGTGCCTCTCCTGGCCCTGG
AAGTTGCCACTCCAGTGCCCACCAGCCTTGTCCTAATAAAATTAAGTTGCATCATTTTGTCTGACTAGGT
GTCCTTCTATAATATTATGGGGTGGAGGGGGGTGGTATGGAGCAAGGGGCAAGTTGGGAAGACAACCTGT
AGGGCCTGCGGGGTCTATTGGGAACCAAGCTGGAGTGCAGTGGCACAATCTTGGCTCACTGCAATCTCCG
CCTCCTGGGTTCAAGCGATTCTCCTGCCTCAGCCTCCCGAGTTGTTGGGATTCCAGGCATGCATGACCAG
GCTCAGCTAATTTTTGTTTTTTTGGTAGAGACGGGGTTTCACCATATTGGCCAGGCTGGTCTCCAACTCC
TAATCTCAGGTGATCTACCCACCTTGGCCTCCCAAATTGCTGGGATTACAGGCGTGAACCACTGCTCCCT
TCCCTGTCCTTCTGATTTTGTAGGTAACCACGTGCGGACCGAGCGGCCGCAGGAACCCCTAGTGATGGAG
TTGGCCACTCCCTCTCTGCGCGCTCGCTCGCTCACTGAGGCCGGGCGACCAAAGGTCGCCCGACGCCCGG
GCTTTGCCCGGGCGGCCTCAGTGAGCGAGCGAGCGCGCAGCTGCCTGCAGGGGCGCCTGATGCGGTATTT
TCTCCTTACGCATCTGTGCGGTATTTCACACCGCATA
[95 nt withheld, positions 4308-4402]
T
[46 nt withheld, positions 4404-4449]
C
[141 nt withheld, positions 4451-4591]
CCTTTGACGTTGGAGTCCACGTTCTTT
[37 nt withheld, positions 4619-4655]
ACTCTATCTCGGGCTATTCTTTTGATTTATAAGGGATTTTGCCGATTTCGGTCTATTGGTTAAAAAATGA
GCTGATTTAACAAAAATTTAACGCGAATTTTAACAAAATATTAACGTTTACAATTTTATGGTGCACTCTC
AGTACAATCTGCTCTGATGCCGCATAGTTAAGCCAGCCCCGACACCCGCCAACACCCGCTGACGCGCCCT
GACGGGCTTGTCTGCTCCCGGCATCCGCTTACAGACAAGCTGTGACCGTCTCCGGGAGCTGCATGTGTCA
GAGGTTTTCACCGTCATCACCGAAACGCGCGAGACGAAAGGGCCTCGTGATACGCCTATTTTTATAGGTT
AATGTCATGATAATAATGGTTTCTTAGACGTCAGGTGGCACTTTTCGGGGAAATGTGCGCGGAACCCCTA
TTTGTTTATTTTTCTAAATACATTCAAATATGTATCCGCTCATGAGACAATAACCCTGATAAATGCTTCA
ATAATATTGAAAAAGGAAGAGTATGAGTATTCAACATTTCCGTGTCGCCCTTATTCCCTTTTTTGCGGCA
TTTTGCCTTCCTGTTTTTGCTCACCCAGAAACGCTGGTGAAAGTAAAAGATGCTGAAGATCAGTTGGGTG
CACGAGTGGGTTACATCGAACTGGATCTCAACAGCGGTAAGATCCTTGAGAGTTTTCGCCCCGAAGAACG
TTTTCCAATGATGAGCACTTTTAAAGTTCTGCTATGTGGCGCGGTATTATCCCGTATTGACGCCGGGCAA
GAGCAACTCGGTCGCCGCATACACTATTCTCAGAATGACTTGGTTGAGTACTCACCAGTCACAGAAAAGC
ATCTTACGGATGGCATGACAGTAAGAGAATTATGCAGTGCTGCCATAACCATGAGTGATAACACTGCGGC
CAACTTACTTCTGACAACGATCGGAGGACCGAAGGAGCTAACCGCTTTTTTGCACAACATGGGGGATCAT
GTAACTCGCCTTGATCGTTGGGAACCGGAGCTGAATGAAGCCATACCAAACGACGAGCGTGACACCACGA
TGCCTGTAGCAATGGCAACAACGTTGCGCAAACTATTAACTGGCGAACTACTTACTCTAGCTTCCCGGCA
ACAATTAATAGACTGGATGGAGGCGGATAAAGTTGCAGGACCACTTCTGCGCTCGGCCCTTCCGGCTGGC
TGGTTTATTGCTGATAAATCTGGAGCCGGTGAGCGTGGGTCTCGCGGTATCATTGCAGCACTGGGGCCAG
ATGGTAAGCCCTCCCGTATCGTAGTTATCTACACGACGGGGAGTCAGGCAACTATGGATGAACGAAATAG
ACAGATCGCTGAGATAGGTGCCTCACTGATTAAGCATTGGTAACTGTCAGACCAAGTTTACTCATATATA
CTTTAGATTGATTTAAAACTTCATTTTTAATTTAAAAGGATCTAGGTGAAGATCCTTTTTGATAATCTCA
TGACCAAAATCCCTTAACGTGAGTTTTCGTTCCACTGAGCGTCAGACCCCGTAGAAAAGATCAAAGGATC
TTCTTGAGATCCTTTTTTTCTGCGCGTAATCTGCTGCTTGCAAACAAAAAAACCACCGCTACCAGCGGTG
GTTTGTTTGCCGGATCAAGAGCTACCAACTCTTTTTCCGAAGGTAACTGGCTTCAGCAGAGCGCAGATAC
CAAATACTGTTCTTCTAGTGTAGCCGTAGTTAGGCCACCACTTCAAGAACTCTGTAGCACCGCCTACATA
CCTCGCTCTGCTAATCCTGTTACCAGTGGCTGCTGCCAGTGGCGATAAGTCGTGTCTTACCGGGTTGGAC
TCAAGACGATAGTTACCGGATAAGGCGCAGCGGTCGGGCTGAACGGGGGGTTCGTGCACACAGCCCAGCT
TGGAGCGAACGACCTACACCGAACTGAGATACCTACAGCGTGAGCTATGAGAAAGCGCCACGCTTCCCGA
AGGGAGAAAGGCGGACAGGTATCCGGTAAGCGGCAGGGTCGGAACAGGAGAGCGCACGAGGGAGCTTCCA
GGGGGAAACGCCTGGTATCTTTATAGTCCTGTCGGGTTTCGCCACCTCTGACTTGAGCGTCGATTTTTGT
GATGCTCGTCAGGGGGGCGGAGCCTATGGAAAAACGCCAGCAACGCGGCCTTTTTACGGTTCCTGGCCTT
TTGCTGGCCTTTTGCTCACATGT
Features (pLannotate 1.2.2; 17 found; start..end, strand, type, name):
     12..39      +  repeat_region  AAV2 ITR (fragment): inverted terminal repeat of adeno-associated virus serotype 2 inverted
     68..95      +  repeat_region  AAV2 ITR (fragment): inverted terminal repeat of adeno-associated virus serotype 2 inverted
    846..879     +  LTR            5' LTR (truncated) (fragment): truncated 5' long terminal repeat (LTR) from HIV-1
    895..913     +  promoter       T7 promoter: promoter for bacteriophage T7 RNA polymerase
    956..1018    +  CDS            KV3A9_MOUSE (fragment): Experimental evidence at protein level: Swiss-Prot protein existence level 1. From Mus musculus (Mouse).
   1602..2326    +  CDS            HyPerRed (fragment): red fluorescent genetically encoded indicator for H2O2 ()
   2864..2959    +  CDS            COBL9 (fragment): COBL9_ARATH - Experimental evidence at transcript level: Swiss-Prot protein existence level 2. From Arabidopsis thaliana (Mouse-ear cress).
   2975..3563    +  misc_feature   WPRE: woodchuck hepatitis virus posttranscriptional regulatory element
   3595..4071    +  polyA_signal   hGH poly(A) signal: human growth hormone polyadenylation signal
   4111..4251    +  repeat_region  AAV2 ITR: inverted terminal repeat of adeno-associated virus serotype 2 inverted
   4256..4307    -  misc_feature   bom (fragment): basis of mobility region from pBR322
   4326..4781    +  rep_origin     f1 ori (sequence partly withheld): f1 bacteriophage origin of replication; arrow indicates direction of (+) strand synthesis
   4782..4831    -  misc_feature   bom (fragment): basis of mobility region from pBR322
   4933..4968    -  CDS            rop (fragment): Rop protein, which maintains plasmids at low copy number; rop
   5063..5167    +  promoter       AmpR promoter: bla
   5168..6028    +  CDS            AmpR: β-lactamase; bla; confers resistance to ampicillin, carbenicillin, and related antibiotics
   6199..6787    +  rep_origin     ori: high-copy-number ColE1/pMB1/pBR322/pUC origin of replication
