[The description below was written by a language model from this plasmid's Addgene catalogue record and pLannotate feature annotations shown in this document.]
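Description:
pAAV-gfaABC1D-IgK-R-eLACCO2.1-COBRA is a 6,848-nt AAV transfer plasmid carrying a genetically encoded red fluorescent biosensor for extracellular L-lactate. It is maintained in E. coli through a high-copy ColE1/pUC-type origin and selected with ampicillin (AmpR under its own bla promoter). An f1 origin is also present in the backbone. The recombination-deficient propagation strain listed in the record fits the need to keep the repeat-rich AAV2 inverted terminal repeats intact. The annotation finds a complete ITR on the right side of the cassette but only short ITR fragments on the left, which may reflect the difficulty of sequencing and annotating these hairpin structures.

Between the ITRs, the plasmid name indicates that expression is driven by gfaABC1D, a compact GFAP-derived promoter generally used for astrocyte-targeted expression. The automated feature table does not annotate this promoter, though an unannotated stretch upstream of the coding region could accommodate it. The short HIV-1 LTR hit in that region is probably a spurious match, and a T7 promoter sits just before the coding region. The open reading frame begins with a mouse Ig kappa leader peptide, which directs the protein into the secretory pathway. The synthetic sensor follows, and its fluorescent module is detected as homologous to the red circularly permuted reporter in HyPerRed. At the C terminus is a GPI-anchoring signal from Arabidopsis COBL9 (the "COBRA" anchor), which tethers the sensor to the outer face of the plasma membrane so that it reports extracellular lactate. A WPRE and the human growth hormone polyadenylation signal enhance transcript stability and processing. The construct is intended for packaging into recombinant AAV for imaging extracellular L-lactate dynamics, including in vivo.
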