Addgene plasmid #223346: pAAV-gfaABC1D-IgK-R-eLACCO2.1-COBRA
Purpose: Biosensor for extracellular L-lactate
Depositing lab: Marie-Eve Paquet. Depositing organization: Universite Laval. Publication: A red fluorescent genetically encoded biosensor for in vivo imaging of extracellular L-lactate dynamics. Kamijo Y, Machler P, Ness N, Vu CQ, Kusakizako T, Mannuthodikayil J, Ku Z, Boisvert M, Grebenik E, Miyazaki I, Hashizume R, Sato H, Liu R, Hori Y, Tomita T, Katayama T, Furube A, Caraveo G, Paquet ME, Drobizhev M, Nureki O, Arai S, Brancaccio M, Campbell RE, Kleinfeld D, Nasu Y. Nat Commun. 2025 Oct 29;16(1):9531. doi: 10.1038/s41467-025-64484-x. PubMed 41162396.
Backbone
  Vector backbone: pAAV
  Vector type: AAV
Growth in bacteria
  Bacterial resistance: Ampicillin, 100 μg/mL
  Growth temperature: 37°C
  Growth strain: NEB Stable
  Copy number: High Copy
Gene/Insert
  Gene/Insert name: eLACC02.1
  Species: Synthetic
  Tag / fusion protein: GPI-COBL9 Anchor (C terminal on insert)
  Cloning method: Restriction Enzyme; 5′ cloning site Unknown (unknown if destroyed); 3′ cloning site Unknown (unknown if destroyed)
Terms and licenses: Academic/Nonprofit Terms; Industry Terms: Not Available to Industry
How to cite: pAAV-gfaABC1D-IgK-R-eLACCO2.1-COBRA was a gift from Marie-Eve Paquet (Addgene plasmid # 223346 ; http://n2t.net/addgene:223346 ; RRID:Addgene_223346)
